>Addgene plasmid #247355 | pGEM-mAID-RPA194 | addgene full sequence | sequence record 491703 | Addgene NGS Result
AACTTGTGGCCGTTTACGTCGCCGTCCAGCTCGACCAGGATGGGCACCACCCCGGTGAACAGCTCCTCGC
CCTTGCTCACCATGCTAGCTTTATACATCCTCAAATCGATTTTCCTCAAGTACGGTGCTCCGTCCATTGA
TACCTTCACGAACGCCGCCGCCTCCGGGCCACCGCTTGATTTTTGGCAGGAAACCATCACGTTCTTCCGG
TATGATCTCACCGGTGGCCATCCCACAACTTGTGCCTTGGCCGGAGGTTTGGCTGGATCTTTAGGACAAG
CACTCTTCTCCTTGGGACCGGGGTTTTCTTCCACGTCTCCTGCTTGCTTTAACAGAGAGAAGTTCGTGGC
TCCGGATCCTTCCTTTGCCCTCGGACGAGTGCTGGGGCGTCGGTTTCCACTATCGGCGAGTACTTCTACA
CAGCCATCGGTCCAGACGGCCGCGCTTCTGCGGGCGATTTGTGTACGCCCGACAGTCCCGGCTCCGGATC
GGACGATTGCGTCGCATCGACCCTGCGCCCAAGCTGCATCATCGAAATTGCCGTCAACCAAGCTCTGATA
GAGTTGGTCAAGACCAATGCGGAGCATATACGCCCGGAGCCGCGGCGATCCTGCAAGCTCCGGATGCCTC
CGCTCGAAGTAGCGCGTCTGCTGCTCCATACAAGCCAACCACGGCCTCCAGAAGAAGATGTTGGCGACCT
CGTATTGGGAATCCCCGAACATCGCCTCGCTCCAGTCAATGACCGCTGTTATGCGGCCATTGTCCGTCAG
GACATTGTTGGAGCCGAAATCCGCGTGCACGAGGTGCCGGACTTCGGGGCAGTCCTCGGCCCAAAGCATC
AGCTCATCGAGAGCCTGCGCGACGGACGCACTGACGGTGTCGTCCATCACAGTTTGCCAGTGATACACAT
GGGGATCAGCAATCGCGCATATGAAATCACGCCATGTAGTGTATTGACCGATTCCTTGCGGTCCGAATGG
GCCGAACCCGCTCGTCTGGCTAAGATCGGCCGCAGCGATCGCATCCATGGCCTCCGCGACCGGCTGCAGA
ACAGCGGGCAGTTCGGTTTCAGGCAGGTCTTGCAACGTGACACCCTGTGCACGGCGGGAGATGCAATAGG
TCAGGCTCTCGCTGAATTCCCCAATGTCAAGCACTTCCGGAATCGGGAGCGCGGCCGATGCAAAGTGCCG
ATAAACATAACGATCTTTGTAGAAACCATCGGCGCAGCTATTTACCCGCAGGACATATCCACGCCCTCCT
ACATCGAAGCTGAAAGCACGAGATTCTTCGCCCTCCGAGAGCTGCATCAGGTCGGAGACGCTGTCGAACT
TTTCGATCAGAAACTTCTCGACAGACGTCGCGGTGAGTTCAGGCTTTTTCATCCTCCAGGTCCGTTTTGA
ATTCCGACACCCCAAGAGACGTTCCACTCACCACCTGACTATTCTTAATTCAACCTCAAGCCCGGAGTCA
CCACGCGATTCAACGTGCGCTTGCGCGCGGAAGCGGTCGCAGGAACGACATTTACGTGGATGAGATCACT
TCTACATGGGGGGGGAACAAATAGTTGTACGACTCTCTGCTCGCTCTTTTGTTTTGAAAACAATCAAAGA
TATATAAGACATCAAAATAATCATTTAGGAAAATTCCTCCGAGGCAAATCGGGTGTATAGAGCTTTTAGC
TTCCGTGACGAAGTCTTTCAAACCATGAGCTTGCAACCTCCCATTTTATGATTGCTTTCGTCTTCTTCCG
CTTCAGCCAATAGCGGAGCTGTTCCCTGCTCCCCGCCCACTGCGCCCCACCTTCCTGAAGGTCGAGGCAC
GCTTTCCCAACATGCTCTGCAGAGAAATCAAAGATGGCGGTTGTATCTGCTGTTCGCTGGCTGGGCCTCC
GCAGCAGGCTTGGCCAGCCGCTGACGGGTCGGCGGGCGGGTTTGTGTGAACAGGCACGCAGCTGCAGGTA
AGAGACGCTTAGGGTATCCGCGAAGAAGACCGCGGAGTCACCTTAGTCCTATGTTTCCCAGCTGGCTGTG
GAAGTAGGCACGATGAAATGGTTTGCTCATGCGCGCCCTTAACGGTCGCGTGCCCTTAAGACCAGGTACG
CGGAGGTGGCCCTTTGAAATAGGATTCGCAACGCATTTATTGAATTCCCGCGGCCGCCATGGCGGCCGGG
AGCATGCGACGTCGGGCCCAATTCGCCCTATAGTGAGTCGTATTACAATTCACTGGCCGTCGTTTTACAA
CGTCGTGACTGGGAAAACCCTGGCGTTACCCAACTTAATCGCCTTGCAGCACATCCCCCTTTCGCCAGCT
GGCGTAATAGCGAAGAGGCCCGCACCGATCGCCCTTCCCAACAGTTGCGCAGCCTGAATGGCGAATGG
[124 nt withheld, positions 2379-2502]
C
[91 nt withheld, positions 2504-2594]
A
[49 nt withheld, positions 2596-2644]
CCTTTGACGTTGGAGTCCACGTTCTTT
[37 nt withheld, positions 2672-2708]
ACCCTATCTCGGTCTATTCTTTTGATTTATAAGGGATTTTGCCGATTTCGGCCTATTGGTTAAAAAATGA
GCTGATTTAACAAAAATTTAACGCGAATTTTAACAAAATATTAACGCTTACAATTTCCTGATGCGGTATT
TTCTCCTTACGCATCTGTGCGGTATTTCACACCGCATCAGGTGGCACTTTTCGGGGAAATGTGCGCGGAA
CCCCTATTTGTTTATTTTTCTAAATACATTCAAATATGTATCCGCTCATGAGACAATAACCCTGATAAAT
GCTTCAATAATATTGAAAAAGGAAGAGTATGAGTATTCAACATTTCCGTGTCGCCCTTATTCCCTTTTTT
GCGGCATTTTGCCTTCCTGTTTTTGCTCACCCAGAAACGCTGGTGAAAGTAAAAGATGCTGAAGATCAGT
TGGGTGCACGAGTGGGTTACATCGAACTGGATCTCAACAGCGGTAAGATCCTTGAGAGTTTTCGCCCCGA
AGAACGTTTTCCAATGATGAGCACTTTTAAAGTTCTGCTATGTGGCGCGGTATTATCCCGTATTGACGCC
GGGCAAGAGCAACTCGGTCGCCGCATACACTATTCTCAGAATGACTTGGTTGAGTACTCACCAGTCACAG
AAAAGCATCTTACGGATGGCATGACAGTAAGAGAATTATGCAGTGCTGCCATAACCATGAGTGATAACAC
TGCGGCCAACTTACTTCTGACAACGATCGGAGGACCGAAGGAGCTAACCGCTTTTTTGCACAACATGGGG
GATCATGTAACTCGCCTTGATCGTTGGGAACCGGAGCTGAATGAAGCCATACCAAACGACGAGCGTGACA
CCACGATGCCTGTAGCAATGGCAACAACGTTGCGCAAACTATTAACTGGCGAACTACTTACTCTAGCTTC
CCGGCAACAATTAATAGACTGGATGGAGGCGGATAAAGTTGCAGGACCACTTCTGCGCTCGGCCCTTCCG
GCTGGCTGGTTTATTGCTGATAAATCTGGAGCCGGTGAGCGTGGGTCTCGCGGTATCATTGCAGCACTGG
GGCCAGATGGTAAGCCCTCCCGTATCGTAGTTATCTACACGACGGGGAGTCAGGCAACTATGGATGAACG
AAATAGACAGATCGCTGAGATAGGTGCCTCACTGATTAAGCATTGGTAACTGTCAGACCAAGTTTACTCA
TATATACTTTAGATTGATTTAAAACTTCATTTTTAATTTAAAAGGATCTAGGTGAAGATCCTTTTTGATA
ATCTCATGACCAAAATCCCTTAACGTGAGTTTTCGTTCCACTGAGCGTCAGACCCCGTAGAAAAGATCAA
AGGATCTTCTTGAGATCCTTTTTTTCTGCGCGTAATCTGCTGCTTGCAAACAAAAAAACCACCGCTACCA
GCGGTGGTTTGTTTGCCGGATCAAGAGCTACCAACTCTTTTTCCGAAGGTAACTGGCTTCAGCAGAGCGC
AGATACCAAATACTGTTCTTCTAGTGTAGCCGTAGTTAGGCCACCACTTCAAGAACTCTGTAGCACCGCC
TACATACCTCGCTCTGCTAATCCTGTTACCAGTGGCTGCTGCCAGTGGCGATAAGTCGTGTCTTACCGGG
TTGGACTCAAGACGATAGTTACCGGATAAGGCGCAGCGGTCGGGCTGAACGGGGGGTTCGTGCACACAGC
CCAGCTTGGAGCGAACGACCTACACCGAACTGAGATACCTACAGCGTGAGCTATGAGAAAGCGCCACGCT
TCCCGAAGGGAGAAAGGCGGACAGGTATCCGGTAAGCGGCAGGGTCGGAACAGGAGAGCGCACGAGGGAG
CTTCCAGGGGGAAACGCCTGGTATCTTTATAGTCCTGTCGGGTTTCGCCACCTCTGACTTGAGCGTCGAT
TTTTGTGATGCTCGTCAGGGGGGCGGAGCCTATGGAAAAACGCCAGCAACGCGGCCTTTTTACGGTTCCT
GGCCTTTTGCTGGCCTTTTGCTCACATGTTCTTTCCTGCGTTATCCCCTGATTCTGTGGATAACCGTATT
ACCGCCTTTGAGTGAGCTGATACCGCTCGCCGCAGCCGAACGACCGAGCGCAGCGAGTCAGTGAGCGAGG
AAGCGGAAGAGCGCCCAATACGCAAACCGCCTCTCCCCGCGCGTTGGCCGATTCATTAATGCAGCTGGCA
CGACAGGTTTCCCGACTGGAAAGCGGGCAGTGAGCGCAACGCAATTAATGTGAGTTAGCTCACTCATTAG
GCACCCCAGGCTTTACACTTTATGCTTCCGGCTCGTATGTTGTGTGGAATTGTGAGCGGATAACAATTTC
ACACAGGAAACAGCTATGACCATGATTACGCCAAGCTATTTAGGTGACACTATAGAATACTCAAGCTATG
CATCCAACGCGTTGGGAGCTCTCCCATATGGTCGACCCTTGCTCACCAATGTGTCATTAACGCCTAGCTT
GGTGCCTGGAAAAAACTGGATGCTCAATAAATGTTTGTGAGGTTATAGATCGATAGAGGAAGAGAGGGAG
GTAGAAGTATTTGTCATAAAAATAGGAGAACTTGAAGACAAATAAGGTTCTGGAAGAAAGGAAAGTTTCA
AGAGAGTGCATTGGAGAATGTCAAATGCTACCTTGATCAAAATGAAGACTAAAGAGAGTTCCCTTGATTT
AACAACCAGACCGAGAATATAGCAGGGTCCTAGCAAAGAGAAGTTAACGCCTGAACTGACACTTGAAGGA
CAATCATTTTACAAACAAGAGGAAACTTACTACGTGCCTAATTAACCATGTCAGGTACACTATGGTTAAT
TCCACAAATGCTTGTTAGTTAACGAGGAGACTGGCAGATGATAACGCTGCAGACCAGGACCCTCCCCACC
CTTATATTCCCCTACCTCAGCGCAAACTCTTTCCCCCAGCACCACCGGCCTCTTATCCAGGCAGTCCACG
CCGGCCCAGGAACGTTCCCAGAACTACGGCTCCCAGCAGGACAAGCGCCAGACAAGCCTGGACTCAAGAG
GATAGACTGGGCAAAAGCGCTTCTGGGAATCGTAGTTTAGGGCGCCGACCTCAAGATCCAGGCTGGGCAC
GCTACCCGACCAACTCCTTACTTGAGCTCTTCAGCCGAATACATCCCGAAGGAAATGCCCTGCAGCCGCC
GCCAGGGCATGTTCTTGGAGATCAACATTGAACCGCCGCCACCAGATCCACCTCCACCAGATCCACCTCC
ACCCTTGTACAGCTCGTCCATGCCATGTGTAATCCCGGCGGCGGTCACGAACTCCAGCAGGACCATGTGA
TCGCGCTTCTCGTTGGGGTCTTTGCTCAGCTTGGACTGATGGCTCAGGTAGTGGTTGTCGGGCAGCAGCA
CGGGGCCGTCGCCGATGGGGGTGTTCTGCTGGTAGTGGTCGGCGAGCTGCACGCTGCCGTCCTCAACGTT
GTGGCGGATCTTGAAGTTAGCCTTGATGCCGTTCTTCTGCTTGTCGGCCGTGATATAGACGTTGTGGCTG
TTGAAGTTGTACTCCAGCTTGTGCCCCAGGATGTTGCCGTCCTCCTTGAAGTCGATGCCCTTCAGCTCGA
TGCGGTTCACCAGGGTGTCGCCCTCGAACTTCACCTCGGCGCGGGTCTTGTAGGTACCGTCGTCCTTGAA
AGAGATGGTGCGCTCCTGGACGTAGCCTTCGGGCATGGCGGACTTGAAGAAGTCGTGCTGCTTCATGTGG
TCGGGGTAGCGGCTGAAGCAGGCCACGCCGTAGCCGAAGGTGGTCACGAGGGTGGGCCAGGGCACGGGCA
GCTTGCCGGTGGTGCAGATGAACTTCAGGGTCAGCTTGCCGTTGGTGGCATCGCCCTCGCCCTCGCCGCG
GACGCTG
Features (pLannotate 1.2.2; 17 found; start..end, strand, type, name):
     90..293     -  CDS            mini-AID: minimal degron from the auxin-responsive IAA17 protein of Arabidopsis thaliana (Kubota et al., 2013) acts as an auxin-inducible degron (AID) in the presence of TIR1
    295..350     -  CDS            P2A (fragment): 2A peptide from porcine teschovirus-1 polyprotein Eukaryotic ribosomes fail to insert a peptide bond between the Gly and Pro residues, yielding separate polypeptides.
    360..1382    -  CDS            hph: KHYB_ECOLX - Experimental evidence at protein level: Swiss-Prot protein existence level 1. The aminoglycoside phosphotransferases achieve inactivation of their antibiotic substrates by phosphorylation. Only phosphorylates hygromycin and closely related compounds such as demethyl analogs and destomycin. From Escherichia coli.
   1854..1958    +  CDS            PTCD3 (fragment): PTCD3_HUMAN - Also known as MRPS39. Experimental evidence at protein level: Swiss-Prot protein existence level 1. Mitochondrial RNA-binding protein that has a role in mitochondrial translation. From Homo sapiens (Human).
   2197..2215    -  promoter       T7 promoter: promoter for bacteriophage T7 RNA polymerase
   2218..2375    +  CDS            lacZα (fragment): LacZα fragment of β-galactosidase; lacZ fragment
   2379..2807    +  rep_origin     f1 ori (sequence partly withheld): f1 bacteriophage origin of replication; arrow indicates direction of (+) strand synthesis
   2835..2885    -  misc_feature   bom (fragment): basis of mobility region from pBR322
   2912..3016    +  promoter       AmpR promoter: bla
   3017..3877    +  CDS            AmpR: β-lactamase; bla; confers resistance to ampicillin, carbenicillin, and related antibiotics
   4048..4636    +  rep_origin     ori: high-copy-number ColE1/pMB1/pBR322/pUC origin of replication
   4819..4911    +  CDS            lacI (fragment): lac repressor; lacI; The lac repressor binds to the lac operator to inhibit transcription in E. coli. This inhibition can be relieved by adding lactose or isopropyl-β-D-thiogalactopyranoside (IPTG).
   4924..4945    +  protein_bind   CAP binding site: CAP binding activates transcription in the presence of cAMP. E. coli catabolite activator protein
   4960..4990    +  promoter       lac promoter: promoter for the E. coli lac operon
   4998..5014    +  protein_bind   lac operator: The lac repressor binds to the lac operator to inhibit transcription in E. coli. This inhibition can be relieved by adding lactose or isopropyl-β-D-thiogalactopyranoside (IPTG). lac repressor encoded by lacI
   5056..5074    +  promoter       SP6 promoter: promoter for bacteriophage SP6 RNA polymerase
   5932..83      -  CDS            Clover (across the origin): Clover is a basic (constitutively fluorescent) green/yellow fluorescent protein published in 2012, derived from Aequorea victoria. It is reported to be a rapidly-maturing weak dimer with high acid sensitivity.
