[The description below was written by a language model from this plasmid's Addgene catalogue record and pLannotate feature annotations shown in this document.]
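Description:
pGEM-mAID-RPA194 is a homology-directed repair donor plasmid built in the pGEM-T Easy cloning backbone, intended for CRISPR/Cas9-mediated tagging of the endogenous human POLR1A gene, which encodes RPA194, the largest subunit of RNA polymerase I. It is propagated in E. coli as a high-copy plasmid through its ColE1/pUC-type origin and selected with ampicillin via the bla gene. The backbone also carries the usual pGEM elements: an f1 origin, flanking T7 and SP6 promoters, and the lac promoter/operator with a disrupted lacZα fragment.

The roughly 3.7 kb insert contains a single reading frame on the minus strand consisting of the hygromycin phosphotransferase gene (hph), a P2A peptide, the mini-AID degron derived from Arabidopsis IAA17, and a Clover green/yellow fluorescent protein coding sequence. No mammalian promoter is annotated. This fits a knock-in design in which the cassette is inserted at the start of the POLR1A coding region and expressed from the endogenous promoter, with P2A separating the hygromycin resistance protein from an N-terminally mAID-tagged RPA194. The Clover sequence appears in the feature table but is not mentioned in the catalogue entry, which lists only mAID as the tag. The unannotated stretches flanking the cassette presumably serve as the genomic homology arms; one contains a fragment annotated as PTCD3, although the record does not define the arms explicitly.

After hygromycin selection of edited cells, the mAID tag allows rapid auxin-induced degradation of RPA194 in cells expressing the TIR1 F-box protein, enabling acute depletion of RNA polymerase I. No guide RNA or Cas9 is encoded on this plasmid, so they must be supplied separately.
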