Addgene plasmid #247355: pGEM-mAID-RPA194
Purpose: CRISPR/Cas9 donor plasmid to tag human RPA194 with mAID
Depositing lab: Kazuhiro Maeshima. Depositing organization: National Institute of Genetics. Publication: Transcriptional suppression of ribosomal DNA with phase separation. Ide S, Imai R, Ochi H, Maeshima K. Sci Adv. 2020 Oct 14;6(42). pii: 6/42/eabb5953. doi: 10.1126/sciadv.abb5953. Print 2020 Oct. PubMed 33055158.
Backbone
  Vector backbone: pGEM-T Easy
  Backbone manufacturer: Promega
  Vector type: CRISPR
  Selectable markers: Hygromycin
Growth in bacteria
  Bacterial resistance: Ampicillin, 100 μg/mL
  Growth temperature: 37°C
  Growth strain: DH5alpha
  Copy number: High Copy
Gene/Insert
  Gene/Insert name: RPA194 (POLR1A)
  Species: H. sapiens (human)
  Insert size (bp): 3700
  Entrez Gene: POLR1A (a.k.a. A190, AFDCIN, HLD27, RPA1, RPA190, RPA194, RPO1-4, RPO14)
  Tag / fusion protein: mAID (N terminal on insert)
  Cloning method: Other
  Sequencing primers: 5′ M13 Forward
Terms and licenses: Academic/Nonprofit Terms; Industry Terms: Not Available to Industry
How to cite: pGEM-mAID-RPA194 was a gift from Kazuhiro Maeshima (Addgene plasmid # 247355 ; http://n2t.net/addgene:247355 ; RRID:Addgene_247355)
